Addgene plasmid #237514: pUC19::ZmUBI-RWT4Ca+C-Tail
Purpose: Protoplast expression
Depositing lab: Gitta Coaker. Depositing organization: University of California, Davis. Publication: Wheat tandem kinase RWT4 directly binds a fungal effector to activate defense. Sung YC, Li Y, Bernasconi Z, Baik S, Asuke S, Keller B, Fahima T, Coaker G. Nat Genet. 2025 Apr 14. doi: 10.1038/s41588-025-02162-w. PubMed 40229601.
Backbone
  Vector backbone: pUC19::ZmUBi
  Vector type: Plant Expression
Growth in bacteria
  Bacterial resistance: Ampicillin, 100 μg/mL
  Growth temperature: 37°C
  Growth strain: DH5alpha
  Copy number: High Copy
Gene/Insert
  Gene/Insert name: Rwt4Ca+C-Tail
  Species: Triticum aestivum
  Mutation: Add C-terminal extension
  Cloning method: Gateway Cloning
Terms and licenses: Academic/Nonprofit Terms; Industry Terms: Not Available to Industry
Depositor comments: Please visit https://doi.org/10.1101/2024.04.30.591956 for bioRxiv preprint.
How to cite: pUC19::ZmUBI-RWT4Ca+C-Tail was a gift from Gitta Coaker (Addgene plasmid # 237514 ; http://n2t.net/addgene:237514 ; RRID:Addgene_237514)
