[The description below was written by a language model from this plasmid's Addgene catalogue record and pLannotate feature annotations shown in this document.]
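Description:
pUC19::ZmUBI-RWT4Ca+C-Tail is a plant expression plasmid of about 8 kb built on a pUC19 backbone that carries a maize polyubiquitin (ZmUbi) promoter cassette. It is intended for transient expression in protoplasts rather than for Agrobacterium-mediated delivery, and the feature table shows no T-DNA borders or plant selection marker. In E. coli it replicates from the high-copy ColE1/pUC origin and is selected with ampicillin through the β-lactamase gene and its native promoter. Remnants of the pUC lac region (CAP site, lac promoter and operator, fragments of lacZα and the multiple cloning site) and short fragments annotated as lacI, bom and rop are backbone carry-over with no stated role in the construct.

The payload is a Triticum aestivum insert named Rwt4Ca+C-Tail, a version of the wheat tandem kinase gene RWT4 recorded as modified by the addition of a C-terminal extension. The record does not explain what "Ca" denotes or give the nature of the added tail. The insert was introduced by Gateway cloning and occupies the roughly 2.8 kb interval between the attB1 and attB2 sites, immediately downstream of the strong, constitutive, monocot-active Ubi promoter. The insert coding region itself is not annotated in the feature table. A fragment annotated as FLAG lies just before attB2, and a 3xHA epitope tag follows attB2, which suggests a C-terminally tagged product for immunodetection, although the reading frame across these elements cannot be confirmed from the annotations. Transcription ends at the nopaline synthase (NOS) terminator and polyadenylation signal. The associated work concerns RWT4 binding a fungal effector to activate defence, so the plasmid likely serves to test this variant in protoplast assays.
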