Features (pLannotate 1.2.2; 17 found; start..end, strand, type, name):
   1703..1727    +  protein_bind   attB1: mutant version of attB; recombination site for the Gateway® BP reaction BP Clonase™
   4526..4546    +  CDS            FLAG (fragment): FLAG® epitope tag, followed by an enterokinase cleavage site
   4553..4577    -  protein_bind   attB2: mutant version of attB; recombination site for the Gateway® BP reaction BP Clonase™
   4606..4695    +  CDS            3xHA: three tandem HA epitope tags
   4729..4981    +  terminator     NOS terminator: nopaline synthase terminator and poly(A) signal
   4993..5024    -  misc_feature   MCS (fragment): pUC18/19 multiple cloning site
   5021..5178    +  CDS            lacZα (fragment): LacZα fragment of β-galactosidase; lacZ fragment
   5184..5283    -  misc_feature   bom (fragment): basis of mobility region from pBR322
   5385..5420    -  CDS            rop (fragment): Rop protein, which maintains plasmids at low copy number; rop
   5515..5619    +  promoter       AmpR promoter: bla
   5620..6480    +  CDS            AmpR: β-lactamase; bla; confers resistance to ampicillin, carbenicillin, and related antibiotics
   6651..7239    +  rep_origin     ori: high-copy-number ColE1/pMB1/pBR322/pUC origin of replication
   7422..7514    +  CDS            lacI (fragment): lac repressor; lacI; The lac repressor binds to the lac operator to inhibit transcription in E. coli. This inhibition can be relieved by adding lactose or isopropyl-β-D-thiogalactopyranoside (IPTG).
   7527..7548    +  protein_bind   CAP binding site: CAP binding activates transcription in the presence of cAMP. E. coli catabolite activator protein
   7563..7593    +  promoter       lac promoter: promoter for the E. coli lac operon
   7601..7617    +  protein_bind   lac operator: The lac repressor binds to the lac operator to inhibit transcription in E. coli. This inhibition can be relieved by adding lactose or isopropyl-β-D-thiogalactopyranoside (IPTG). lac repressor encoded by lacI
   7660..1689    +  promoter       Ubi promoter (across the origin): maize polyubiquitin gene promoter
>Addgene plasmid #237514 | pUC19::ZmUBI-RWT4Ca+C-Tail | addgene full sequence | sequence record 470242 | Addgene NGS Result
GCAAATAGCTTCACCTATATAATACTTCATCCATTTTATTAGTACATCCATTTAGGGTTTAGGGTTAATG
GTTTTTATAGACTAATTTTTTTAGTACATCTATTTTATTCTATTTTAGCCTCTAAATTAAGAAAACTAAA
ACTCTATTTTAGTTTTTTTATTTAATAATTTAGATATAAAATAGAATAAAATAAAGTGACTAAAAATTAA
ACAAATACCCTTTAAGAAATTAAAAAAACTAAGGAAACATTTTTCTTGTTTCGAGTAGATAATGCCAGCC
TGTTAAACGCCGTCGACGAGTCTAACGGACACCAACCAGCGAACCAGCAGCGTCGCGTCGGGCCAAGCGA
AGCAGACGGCACGGCATCTCTGTCGCTGCCTCTGGACCCCTCTCGAGAGTTCCGCTCCACCGTTGGACTT
GCTCCGCTGTCGGCATCCAGAAATTGCGTGGCGGAGCGGCAGACGTGAGCCGGCACGGCAGGCGGCCTCC
TCCTCCTCTCACGGCACCGGCAGCTACGGGGGATTCCTTTCCCACCGCTCCTTCGCTTTCCCTTCCTCGC
CCGCCGTAATAAATAGACACCCCCTCCACACCCTCTTTCCCCAACCTCGTGTTGTTCGGAGCGCACACAC
ACACAACCAGATCTCCCCCAAATCCACCCGTCGGCACCTCCGCTTCAAGGTACGCCGCTCGTCCTCCCCC
CCCCCCCCTCTCTACCTTCTCTAGATCGGCGTTCCGGTCCATGGTTAGGGCCCGGTAGTTCTACTTCTGT
TCATGTTTGTGTTAGATCCGTGTTTGTGTTAGATCCGTGCTGCTAGCGTTCGTACACGGATGCGACCTGT
ACGTCAGACACGTTCTGATTGCTAACTTGCCAGTGTTTCTCTTTGGGGAATCCTGGGATGGCTCTAGCCG
TTCCGCAGACGGGATCGATTTCATGATTTTTTTTGTTTCGTTGCATAGGGTTTGGTTTGCCCTTTTCCTT
TATTTCAATATATGCCGTGCACTTGTTTGTCGGGTCATCTTTTCATGCTTTTTTTTGTCTTGGTTGTGAT
GATGTGGTCTGGTTGGGCGGTCGTTCTAGATCGGAGTAGAATTCTGTTTCAAACTACCTGGTGGATTTAT
TAATTTTGGATCTGTATGTGTGTGCCATACATATTCATAGTTACGAATTGAAGATGATGGATGGAAATAT
CGATCTAGGATAGGTATACATGTTGATGCGGGTTTTACTGATGCATATACAGAGATGCTTTTTGTTCGCT
TGGTTGTGATGATGTGGTGTGGTTGGGCGGTCGTTCATTCGTTCTAGATCGGAGTAGAATACTGTTTCAA
ACTACCTGGTGTATTTATTAATTTTGGAACTGTATGTGTGTGTCATACATCTTCATAGTTACGAGTTTAA
GATGGATGGAAATATCGATCTAGGATAGGTATACATGTTGATGTGGGTTTTACTGATGCATATACATGAT
GGCATATGCAGCATCTATTCATATGCTCTAACCTTGAGTACCTATCTATTATAATAAACAAGTATGTTTT
ATAATTATTTTGATCTTGATATACTTGGATGATGGCATATGCAGCAGCTATATGTGGATTTTTTTAGCCC
TGCCTTCATACGCTATTTATTTGCTTGGTACTGTTTCTTTTGTCGATGCTCACCCTGTTGTTTGGTGTTA
CTTCTGCAGACTAGAGTTATCAACAAGTTTGTACAAAAAAGCAGGCTCCACCATGATGGGTGGCTATGAG
TTCCAGAGGGCAGAATTGGACGCCCTTGAGGGTGTAGTTCGTGACCCAACCGCCGAACCCATGTCTTTAA
CACTACCTCTTTTGCGTCACATTACGAATGATTTCTCCCCTGAGTTCGAGATATCTAAGGACGACTCCGC
CGTGGTATATCTAGGAGTGCTACCATCAGGATTTAGGGTGGCAGTGAAGAAATCACATTTTAGGTTTTGT
CTGGACGACGAGGACGCCTTCACTAATGAAGTTTCAATTGCAATGAAAGCCGCACATAAGAATACTGTAA
GAGTAATCGGCTATTGTCATCATACACATGAGCAGATTGCCGAGTATGAGGGAAAGCAAGTCTTCGCAGA
AGTGCGTGAGAGGTTGATATGTACTGAGTACGTGCCCAATGGACCTCTATCCGGCCATATCGAAGGCAAA
ATTTGTGCACAAATGGACGGCTATGAGTTCCAGCGTGCTGAGCTTGATGCATTGGAGAGAGTTGTTAGAG
ATACCTCTGCCGAGCCAATGTCCTTGACACTGCCCCTTTTGCGTCATATCACAAATGATTTCTCAGATGA
ATCCAGGATCGGACGTGGAGGATTCGCTGTTGTCTATCTTGGTGTTTTGCCATCCGGCCTGAGAATAGCT
GTTAAGAGGTTGTCAAATATAGCTTATATGAATGAAAGTGCATTCCAGAACGAAGTATTCATCACAATGA
AAGCCACACATAAAAATACAGTGAGATTCATGGGATACTGCTCACAGATTCAAGGCAAACTAATAGAACA
TGATGGACAACATGTCTTTGCACAGCTTGAAGAGAGGCTAATTTGTGTGGAATACGCACCTAAGGGAACA
TTAGACGCTCACATCGGAGATTATGGTGAACTGGACTGGAACCAAAGATATCAGATTCTGAAAGGCATAT
GTCAGGGTTTACATCATCTACATGACGAAATGCATGTCTTTCATGGAGATATCAAACCCGCCAACATTCT
TATCGGCGATAACCTAGTTCCTAAAATCTATGATTTCGGATTGAGTCAAATGTTCGAGGAGGAGGAAACG
GAAAGAATTGTGGAAAACATTGCCGGTACATTCGGCTACATGGCACCTGAGTTCTGTACAAACAACATGG
TATCCTTCAAGGCCGAGATTTACAGTTTAGGCGTTGTAATAGGAGAACTTCTTATCGGTAAAAAAGGATG
GTTTGACGAGGACGTGCGGAAGCTTTTTGTTCAGCAGTTGAAAGGCCTTCGCAAAACTTTGGTGAAGGAA
GGCGCGTTTTCCAGCTGGGAGAATAAATACCATCAAGTGCGCACGTGTATGGAGATTGGTCAGGATTGCA
TCGATCCAAATCCTCATAAACGGCCTACGCTTCTCGAAATTATTCAACGCCTTAACGAAGCCGAAGACAT
GAATTATAGTGCGGCATCACTCTGGCAGGTTCAGTCTGGTGATGAAGAATCAGATCTCTCCGATACTGAA
GCGTTGGAGACAGAGACCACGAGCGAGTTTCTTCCGTCCGATGAAGAACCGGCGTCCGTCGGTAAGACCG
GCGAGACCTCTACACAGGAACCGGACAAACCCGATCTTATATCTAAACTTCCCGCTTCGGTTGACCTTTC
TGATCTCAAGGTGCTTGAAAAGATAACCGATGATTTTAGCCATGAGAGAATAGTCGGGAAAGACGGGACT
TTTAAAGGATGCCATAAGGCTTTCGTTTATAAAGGTGACATTCCTCTGAGGGAGATGATTGCAGTTAAAC
GGCTCATTGGTGTTGAGATACCCTTCGAGAAGTTCAAGAGAGAGGCTGAACAATTCATCAGTTTGGATCA
TAAGAACATAGTTAAGGTTGCAAGTTATTGCCACGACCAGAGCCGGGGACATAGACTCGTCCAGTTCAAG
GGGAAGCCTCTGCCCCAACTTTTTAATGGGCCTGAGCAACTGTTGTGTTACGAGTACATGCACAATGGTT
CTCTTAGAGATTACTTGATGGGCCAAGGCTCCCGGGTCATAGATTGGCAGATGCGGTACAAGCTGATAAA
AGGGACCTGCGCAGGCTTGCATTATCTTCATAAGGGTCGCGCAGGATGTCCGATCGTTCACCTTAATCTG
AGTCCCAGCAACGTGCTTTTGGATCATAATTACATTCCGCGGATAACTGGCTTCGACTTTTCCAAGCTTA
TAGGAGAAAAAAACACTAAATCTGTGGTCTTGAAGCTCAATGGACCCATCGCTTATCTGCCCCCCGACTT
CTTCCACAGCAAAGGTACAGATCTCAAGTACCTGGCGACAGTTGATATATACTCTTTGGGCCTGATGATA
CTCGAGATTGCAACACAGCAGGAAATCAAGGGCATACATGGTGTTCTGATAAAGTCAATCGAGGAAAACT
GGCGGGAAGAGTCCCAAATCACACGCCTCTATACCTCTCTTGGGGCTGATGAGCTGAGGCAGGTGAAGAT
GTGTATTGATATAGGACTTGACTGTGTCAAGAGTAACCCAGAGAAGCGCCCCACTGCAGGAGCAATTATG
TTGTGGCTTGATAAAGAATCTAAGCCAGTCCCCGTGTCACGGGCCGGAGCGGGCGTTTTGCCACGGCCCC
CAGTTCCGACCAACATCAACCATGCGGGGCGCATCCAGGGTATCCCAATCGAGAAATCACAAGTCCTTAT
TCCTTCATTCGCTTGTAATGAATATAGCTCTGTCAAAATTCAAAATTTGCACTTGCTGCTCTTTATGTTC
ATACAAGTTGACCAAGGTAGCGACTACAAGGACCACGACGGTGACTACAAGGACGACGACGACAAGATCT
AGACCCAGCTTTCTTGTACAAAGTGGTTGATAACAGCGGGTTAATTAACATCTTTTACCCATACGATGTT
CCTGACTATGCGGGCTATCCCTATGACGTCCCGGACTATGCAGGATCCTATCCATATGACGTTCCAGATT
ACGCTGCTCAGTGCAGCGCTTAGAGCTCGAATTTCCCCGATCGTTCAAACATTTGGCAATAAAGTTTCTT
AAGATTGAATCCTGTTGCCGGTCTTGCGATGATTATCATATAATTTCTGTTGAATTACGTTAAGCATGTA
ATAATTAACATGTAATGCATGACGTTATTTATGAGATGGGTTTTTATGATTAGAGTCCCGCAATTATACA
TTTAATACGCGATAGAAAACAAAATATAGCGCGCAAACTAGGATAAATTATCGCGCGCGGTGTCATCTAT
GTTACTAGATCGGGAATTAGCACTAGAGGATCCCCGGGTACCGAGCTCGAATTCACTGGCCGTCGTTTTA
CAACGTCGTGACTGGGAAAACCCTGGCGTTACCCAACTTAATCGCCTTGCAGCACATCCCCCTTTCGCCA
GCTGGCGTAATAGCGAAGAGGCCCGCACCGATCGCCCTTCCCAACAGTTGCGCAGCCTGAATGGCGAATG
GCGCCTGATGCGGTATTTTCTCCTTACGCATCTGTGCGGTATTTCACACCGCATATGGTGCACTCTCAGT
ACAATCTGCTCTGATGCCGCATAGTTAAGCCAGCCCCGACACCCGCCAACACCCGCTGACGCGCCCTGAC
GGGCTTGTCTGCTCCCGGCATCCGCTTACAGACAAGCTGTGACCGTCTCCGGGAGCTGCATGTGTCAGAG
GTTTTCACCGTCATCACCGAAACGCGCGAGACGAAAGGGCCTCGTGATACGCCTATTTTTATAGGTTAAT
GTCATGATAATAATGGTTTCTTAGACGTCAGGTGGCACTTTTCGGGGAAATGTGCGCGGAACCCCTATTT
GTTTATTTTTCTAAATACATTCAAATATGTATCCGCTCATGAGACAATAACCCTGATAAATGCTTCAATA
ATATTGAAAAAGGAAGAGTATGAGTATTCAACATTTCCGTGTCGCCCTTATTCCCTTTTTTGCGGCATTT
TGCCTTCCTGTTTTTGCTCACCCAGAAACGCTGGTGAAAGTAAAAGATGCTGAAGATCAGTTGGGTGCAC
GAGTGGGTTACATCGAACTGGATCTCAACAGCGGTAAGATCCTTGAGAGTTTTCGCCCCGAAGAACGTTT
TCCAATGATGAGCACTTTTAAAGTTCTGCTATGTGGCGCGGTATTATCCCGTATTGACGCCGGGCAAGAG
CAACTCGGTCGCCGCATACACTATTCTCAGAATGACTTGGTTGAGTACTCACCAGTCACAGAAAAGCATC
TTACGGATGGCATGACAGTAAGAGAATTATGCAGTGCTGCCATAACCATGAGTGATAACACTGCGGCCAA
CTTACTTCTGACAACGATCGGAGGACCGAAGGAGCTAACCGCTTTTTTGCACAACATGGGGGATCATGTA
ACTCGCCTTGATCGTTGGGAACCGGAGCTGAATGAAGCCATACCAAACGACGAGCGTGACACCACGATGC
CTGTAGCAATGGCAACAACGTTGCGCAAACTATTAACTGGCGAACTACTTACTCTAGCTTCCCGGCAACA
ATTAATAGACTGGATGGAGGCGGATAAAGTTGCAGGACCACTTCTGCGCTCGGCCCTTCCGGCTGGCTGG
TTTATTGCTGATAAATCTGGAGCCGGTGAGCGTGGGTCTCGCGGTATCATTGCAGCACTGGGGCCAGATG
GTAAGCCCTCCCGTATCGTAGTTATCTACACGACGGGGAGTCAGGCAACTATGGATGAACGAAATAGACA
GATCGCTGAGATAGGTGCCTCACTGATTAAGCATTGGTAACTGTCAGACCAAGTTTACTCATATATACTT
TAGATTGATTTAAAACTTCATTTTTAATTTAAAAGGATCTAGGTGAAGATCCTTTTTGATAATCTCATGA
CCAAAATCCCTTAACGTGAGTTTTCGTTCCACTGAGCGTCAGACCCCGTAGAAAAGATCAAAGGATCTTC
TTGAGATCCTTTTTTTCTGCGCGTAATCTGCTGCTTGCAAACAAAAAAACCACCGCTACCAGCGGTGGTT
TGTTTGCCGGATCAAGAGCTACCAACTCTTTTTCCGAAGGTAACTGGCTTCAGCAGAGCGCAGATACCAA
ATACTGTTCTTCTAGTGTAGCCGTAGTTAGGCCACCACTTCAAGAACTCTGTAGCACCGCCTACATACCT
CGCTCTGCTAATCCTGTTACCAGTGGCTGCTGCCAGTGGCGATAAGTCGTGTCTTACCGGGTTGGACTCA
AGACGATAGTTACCGGATAAGGCGCAGCGGTCGGGCTGAACGGGGGGTTCGTGCACACAGCCCAGCTTGG
AGCGAACGACCTACACCGAACTGAGATACCTACAGCGTGAGCTATGAGAAAGCGCCACGCTTCCCGAAGG
GAGAAAGGCGGACAGGTATCCGGTAAGCGGCAGGGTCGGAACAGGAGAGCGCACGAGGGAGCTTCCAGGG
GGAAACGCCTGGTATCTTTATAGTCCTGTCGGGTTTCGCCACCTCTGACTTGAGCGTCGATTTTTGTGAT
GCTCGTCAGGGGGGCGGAGCCTATGGAAAAACGCCAGCAACGCGGCCTTTTTACGGTTCCTGGCCTTTTG
CTGGCCTTTTGCTCACATGTTCTTTCCTGCGTTATCCCCTGATTCTGTGGATAACCGTATTACCGCCTTT
GAGTGAGCTGATACCGCTCGCCGCAGCCGAACGACCGAGCGCAGCGAGTCAGTGAGCGAGGAAGCGGAAG
AGCGCCCAATACGCAAACCGCCTCTCCCCGCGCGTTGGCCGATTCATTAATGCAGCTGGCACGACAGGTT
TCCCGACTGGAAAGCGGGCAGTGAGCGCAACGCAATTAATGTGAGTTAGCTCACTCATTAGGCACCCCAG
GCTTTACACTTTATGCTTCCGGCTCGTATGTTGTGTGGAATTGTGAGCGGATAACAATTTCACACAGGAA
ACAGCTATGACCATGATTACGCCAAGCTTTGCAGCGTGACCCGGTCGTGCCCCTCTCTAGAGATAATGAG
CATTGCATGTCTAAGTTATAAAAAATTACCACATATTTTTTTTGTCACACTTGTTTGAAGTGCAGTTTAT
CTATCTTTATACATATATTTAAACTTTACTCTACGAATAATATAATCTATAGTACTACAATAATATCAGT
GTTTTAGAGAATCATATAAATGAACAGTTAGACATGGTCTAAAGGACAATTGAGTATTTTGACAACAGGA
CTCTACAGTTTTATCTTTTTAGTGTGCATGTGTTCTCCTTTTTTTTT
